>Addgene plasmid #30033 | HL 2839 (=HL 2752 + pHL 720) | addgene partial sequence | sequence record 35318 | 30033 with mCherry-R
CTCGCCTCGCCCTCGATCTCGAACTCGTGGCCGTTCACGGAGCCCTCCATGTGCACCTTGAAGCGCATGA
ACTCCTTGATGATGGCCATGTTATCCTCCTCGCCCTTGCTCACCATTTTTTTTCCTCCTTACCCGGGAGT
ATCTCTATCACTGATAGGGATGTCAATCTCTATCACTGATAGGGAGGATCCTGAGCGGATACATATTTGA
ATGTATTTAGAAAAATAAACAAAAGAGTTTGTAGAAACGCAAAAAGGCCATCCGTCAGGATGGCCTTCTG
CTTAATTTGATGCCTGGCAGTTTATGGCGGGCGTCCTGCCCGCCACCCTCCGGGCCGTTGCTTCGCAACG
TTCAAATCCGCTCCCGGCGGATTTGTCCTACTCAGGAGAGCGTTCACCGACAAACAACAGATAAAACGAA
AGGCCCAGTCTTTCGACTGAGCCTTTCGTTTTATTTGATGCCTGGCAGTTCCCTACTCTCGCATGGGGAG
ACCCCACACTACCATCGGCGCTACGGCGTTTCACTTCTGAGTTCGGCATGGGGTCAGGTGGGACCACCGC
GCTACTGCCGCCAGGCAAATTCTGTTTTATCAGACCGCTTCTGCGTTCTGATTTAATCTGTATCAGGCTG
AAAATCTTCTCTCATCCGCCAAAACAGCCAAGCTAGCTTTTATTTGTAGAGCTCATCCATGCCATGTGTA
ATCCCAGCAGCTGTTACAAACTCAAGAAGGACCATGTGGTCTCTCTTTTCGTTGGGATCTTTCGAAAGGG
CAGATTGTGTGGACAGGTAATGGTTGTCTGGTAAAAGGACAGGGCCATCGCCAATTGGAGTATTTTGTTG
ATAATGGTCTGCTAGTTGAACGCTTCCATCTTCAATGTTGTGTCTAATTTTGAAGTTAACTTTGATTCCA
TTCTTTTGTT
