>Addgene plasmid #30033 | HL 2839 (=HL 2752 + pHL 720) | depositor partial sequence | sequence record 35689 | vector backbone, ColE (from pZ system) + AmpR
CCCGGGGGATCCCATGGTACGCGTGCTAGAGGCATCAAATAAAACGAAAGGCTCAGTCGAAAGACTGGGC
CTTTCGTTTTATCTGTTGTTTGTCGGTGAACGCTCTCCTGAGTAGGACAAATCCGCCGCCCTAGACCTAG
GCGTTCGGCTGCGGCGAGCGGTATCAGCTCACTCAAAGGCGGTAATACGGTTATCCACAGAATCAGGGGA
TAACGCAGGAAAGAACATGTGAGCAAAAGGCCAGCAAAAGGCCAGGAACCGTAAAAAGGCCGCGTTGCTG
GCGTTTTTCCATAGGCTCCGCCCCCCTGACGAGCATCACAAAAATCGACGCTCAAGTCAGAGGTGGCGAA
ACCCGACAGGACTATAAAGATACCAGGCGTTTCCCCCTGGAAGCTCCCTCGTGCGCTCTCCTGTTCCGAC
CCTGCCGCTTACCGGATACCTGTCCGCCTTTCTCCCTTCGGGAAGCGTGGCGCTTTCTCAATGCTCACGC
TGTAGGTATCTCAGTTCGGTGTAGGTCGTTCGCTCCAAGCTGGGCTGTGTGCACGAACCCCCCGTTCAGC
CCGACCGCTGCGCCTTATCCGGTAACTATCGTCTTGAGTCCAACCCGGTAAGACACGACTTATCGCCACT
GGCAGCAGCCACTGGTAACAGGATTAGCAGAGCGAGGTATGTAGGCGGTGCTACAGAGTTCTTGAAGTGG
TGGCCTAACTACGGCTACACTAGAAGGACAGTATTTGGTATCTGCGCTCTGCTGAAGCCAGTTACCTTCG
GAAAAAGAGTTGGTAGCTCTTGATCCGGCAAACAAACCACCGCTGGTAGCGGTGGTTTTTTTGTTTGCAA
GCAGCAGATTACGCGCAGAAAAAAAGGATCTCAAGAAGATCCTTTGATCTTTTCTACGGGGTCTGACGCT
CAGTGGAACGAAAACTCACGTTAAGGGATTTTGGTCATGACTAGTGCTTGGATTCTCACCAATAAAAAAC
GCCCGGCGGCAACCGAGCGTTCTGAACAAATCCAGATGGAGTTCTGAGGTCATTACTGGATCTATCAACA
GGAGTCCAAGCGAGCTCGTAAACTTGGTCTGACAGTTACCAATGCTTAATCAGTGAGGCACCTATCTCAG
CGATCTGTCTATTTCGTTCATCCATAGTTGCCTGACTCCCCGTCGTGTAGATAACTACGATACGGGAGGG
CTTACCATCTGGCCCCAGTGCTGCAATGATACCGCGAGACCCACGCTCACCGGCTCCAGATTTATCAGCA
ATAAACCAGCCAGCCGGAAGGGCCGAGCGCAGAAGTGGTCCTGCAACTTTATCCGCCTCCATCCAGTCTA
TTAATTGTTGCCGGGAAGCTAGAGTAAGTAGTTCGCCAGTTAATAGTTTGCGCAACGTTGTTGCCATTGC
TACAGGCATCGTGGTGTCACGCTCGTCGTTTGGTATGGCTTCATTCAGCTCCGGTTCCCAACGATCAAGG
CGAGTTACATGATCCCCCATGTTGTGCAAAAAAGCGGTTAGCTCCTTCGGTCCTCCGATCGTTGTCAGAA
GTAAGTTGGCCGCAGTGTTATCACTCATGGTTATGGCAGCACTGCATAATTCTCTTACTGTCATGCCATC
CGTAAGATGCTTTTCTGTGACTGGTGAGTACTCAACCAAGTCATTCTGAGAATAGTGTATGCGGCGACCG
AGTTGCTCTTGCCCGGCGTCAATACGGGATAATACCGCGCCACATAGCAGAACTTTAAAAGTGCTCATCA
TTGGAAAACGTTCTTCGGGGCGAAAACTCTCAAGGATCTTACCGCTGTTGAGATCCAGTTCGATGTAACC
CACTCGTGCACCCAACTGATCTTCAGCATCTTTTACTTTCACCAGCGTTTCTGGGTGAGCAAAAACAGGA
AGGCAAAATGCCGCAAAAAAGGGAATAAGGGCGACACGGAAATGTTGAATACTCATACTCTTCCTTTTTC
AATATTATTGAAGCATTTATCAGGGTTATTGTCTCATGAGCGGATACATATTTGAATGTATTTAGAAAAA
TAAACAAATAGGGGTTCCGCGCACATTTCCCCGAAAAGTGCCACCTGACGTC
