>Addgene plasmid #30033 | HL 2839 (=HL 2752 + pHL 720) | depositor partial sequence | sequence record 35690 | sodB
CATACGCACAATAAGGCTATTGTACGTATGCAAATTAATAATAAAGGAGAGTAGCAATGTCATTCGAATT
ACCTGCACTACCATATGCTAAAGATGCTCTGGCACCGCACATTTCTGCGGAAACCATCGAGTATCACTAC
GGCAAGCACCATCAGACTTATGTCACTAACCTGAACAACCTGATTAAAGGTACCGCG
