>Addgene plasmid #30033 | HL 2839 (=HL 2752 + pHL 720) | addgene partial sequence | sequence record 37856 | GFP-R 5'-CCATCTAATTCAACAAGAATTGGGACAAC-3'
CGCATGCTCGCGGTACCTTTAATCAGGTTGTTCAGGTTAGTGACATAAGTCTGATGGTGCTTGCCGTAGT
GATACTCGATGGTTTCCGCAGAAATGTGCGGTGCCAGAGCATCTTTAGCATATGGTAGTGCAGGTAATTC
GAATGACATTGCTACTCTCCTTTATTATTAATTTGCATACGTACAATAGCCTTATTGTGCGTATGGTCGA
CAGTATCTTGTTATCCGCTCACAATGTCAATGTTATCCGCTCACATTTATGACGTCAGGTGGCACTTTTC
GGGGAAATGTGCGCGGAACCCCTATTTGTTTATTTTTCTAAATACATTCAAATATGTATCCGCTCATGAG
ACAATAACCCTGATAAATGCTTCAATAATATTGAAAAAGGAAGAGTATGAGTATTCAACATTTCCGTGTC
GCCCTTATTCCCTTTTTTGCGGCATTTTGCCTTCCTGTTTTTGCTCACCCAGAAACGCTGGTGAAAGTAA
AAGATGCTGAAGATCAGTTGGGTGCACGAGTGGGTTACATCGAACTGGATCTCAACAGCGGTAAGATCCT
TGAGAGTTTTCGCCCCGAAGAACGTTTTCCAATGATGAGCACTTTTAAAGTTCTGCTATGTGGCGCGGTA
TTATCCCGTATTGACGCCGGGCAAGAGCAACTCGGTCGCCGCATACACTATTCTCAGAATGACTTGGTTG
AGTACTCACCAGTCACAGAAAAGCATCTTACGGATGGCATGACAGTAAGAGAATTATGCAGTGCTGCCAT
AACCATGAGTGATAACACTGCGGCCAACTTACTTCTGACAACG
