[The description below was written by a language model from this plasmid's Addgene catalogue record.]
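Description:
HL 2839 is the designation for the E. coli strain HL 2752 carrying the plasmid pHL 720, a bacterial expression and synthetic-biology construct built on a modified pZ-system backbone. The roughly 2 kb backbone supplies a ColE-type origin of replication, giving high copy number, and an ampicillin resistance marker for selection. The record notes that the plasmid is propagated in HL 2752 and may depend on this particular host, although the genotype of that strain is not stated.

The insert of about 2.5 kb, cloned between AatII and ApaI sites that both remain intact, holds two independent reporter cassettes. In one, the PLtetO-1 promoter drives mCherry; this is a synthetic phage lambda PL-derived promoter carrying Tet operator sites, so it is repressed by TetR and induced by tetracycline analogues in hosts that supply the repressor. In the other, PLlacO-1, the equivalent LacI-repressed and IPTG-inducible promoter, drives a sodB::gfp fusion in which sequence from the E. coli sodB gene is joined to GFP at its C-terminal end. sodB mRNA is a well-known target of the Hfq-dependent small RNA RyhB, so green fluorescence from such a fusion can report small-RNA-mediated regulation, while the separately controlled mCherry gives a second, independent fluorescence channel. The record does not specify how much of sodB is included in the fusion, or the exact role of the mCherry cassette.

The associated publication concerns disruption of small RNA signalling through competition for Hfq, which fits use of the construct as a tunable fluorescent target reporter for quantifying small RNA activity in living E. coli. No feature table was provided, so terminators, ribosome binding sites and element positions cannot be described.
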