Addgene plasmid #30033: HL 2839 (=HL 2752 + pHL 720)
Depositing lab: Han Lim. Depositing organization: University of California, Berkeley. Publication: Disruption of small RNA signaling caused by competition for Hfq. Hussein R, Lim HN. Proc Natl Acad Sci U S A. 2011 Jan 18;108(3):1110-5. doi: 10.1073/pnas.1010082108. Epub 2010 Dec 28. PubMed 21189298.
Backbone
  Vector backbone: ColE (from pZ system) + AmpR
  Backbone manufacturer: Lim Lab (modified from Rolf Lutz and Hermann Bujard, 1997)
  Backbone size w/o insert (bp): 2000
  Vector type: Bacterial Expression, Synthetic Biology
Growth in bacteria
  Bacterial resistance: Ampicillin, 100 μg/mL
  Growth temperature: 37°C
  Growth strain: HL 2752
  Copy number: High Copy
Gene/Insert
  Gene/Insert name: pLtetO-1:mCherry, pLlacO-1:sodB::gfp
  Species: E. coli
  Insert size (bp): 2500
  Tag / fusion protein: mCherry, GFP (C terminal on backbone)
  Cloning method: Restriction Enzyme; 5′ cloning site AatII (not destroyed); 3′ cloning site ApaI (not destroyed)
  Sequencing primers: 5′ ctcatgagcggatacat atttgaa; 3′ agctgatacc gctcgccgca gccgaacg
Terms and licenses: Academic/Nonprofit Terms; Industry Terms: Not Available to Industry
Depositor comments: Please note that this plasmid may require a unique bacterial strain, so make sure to confirm that you can also obtain the appropriate growth strain. Please contact us or contact our distributors if you have any questions.
How to cite: HL 2839 (=HL 2752 + pHL 720) was a gift from Han Lim (Addgene plasmid # 30033 ; http://n2t.net/addgene:30033 ; RRID:Addgene_30033)
